>Addgene plasmid #117157 | pALPS puro miR30-IRF5 | addgene full sequence | sequence record 226301 | Addgene NGS Result
GACATTGATTATTGACTAGTTATTAATAGTAATCAATTACGGGGTCATTAGTTCATAGCCCATATATGGA
GTTCCGCGTTACATAACTTACGGTAAATGGCCCGCCTGGCTGACCGCCCAACGACCCCCGCCCATTGACG
TCAATAATGACGTATGTTCCCATAGTAACGCCAATAGGGACTTTCCATTGACGTCAATGGGTGGAGTATT
TACGGTAAACTGCCCACTTGGCAGTACATCAAGTGTATCATATGCCAAGTACGCCCCCTATTGACGTCAA
TGACGGTAAATGGCCCGCCTGGCATTATGCCCAGTACATGACCTTATGGGACTTTCCTACTTGGCAGTAC
ATCTACGTATTAGTCATCGCTATTACCATGGTGATGCGGTTTTGGCAGTACATCAATGGGCGTGGATAGC
GGTTTGACTCACGGGGATTTCCAAGTCTCCACCCCATTGACGTCAATGGGAGTTTGTTTTGGCACCAAAA
TCAACGGGACTTTCCAAAATGTCGTAACAACTCCGCCCCATTGACGCAAATGGGCGGTAGGCGTGTACGG
TGGGAGGTCTATATAAGCAGCGCGTTTTGCCTGTACTGGGTCTCTCTGGTTAGACCAGATCTGAGCCTGG
GAGCTCTCTGGCTAACTAGGGAACCCACTGCTTAAGCCTCAATAAAGCTTGCCTTGAGTGCTTCAAGTAG
TGTGTGCCCGTCTGTTGTGTGACTCTGGTAACTAGAGATCCCTCAGACCCTTTTAGTCAGTGTGGAAAAT
CTCTAGCAGTGGCGCCCGAACAGGGACTTGAAAGCGAAAGGGAAACCAGAGGAGCTCTCTCGACGCAGGA
CTCGGCTTGCTGAAGCGCGCACGGCAAGAGGCGAGGGGCGGCGACTGGTGAGTACGCCAAAAATTTTGAC
TAGCGGAGGCTAGAAGGAGAGAGATGGGTGCGAGAGCGTCAGTATTAAGCGGGGGAGAATTAGATCGCGA
TGGGAAAAAATTCGGTTAAGGCCAGGGGGAAAGAAAAAATATAAATTAAAACATATAGTATGGGCAAGCA
GGGAGCTAGAACGATTCGCAGTTAATCCTGGCCTGTTAGAAACATCAGAAGGCTGTAGACAAATACTGGG
ACAGCTACAACCATCCCTTCAGACAGGATCAGAAGAACTTAGATCATTATATAATACAGTAGCAACCCTC
TATTGTGTGCATCAAAGGATAGAGATAAAAGACACCAAGGAAGCTTTAGACAAGATAGAGGAAGAGCAAA
ACAAAAGTAAGACCACCGCACAGCAAGCGGCCGGCCGCTGATCTTCAGACCTGGAGGAGGAGATATGAGG
GACAATTGGAGAAGTGAATTATATAAATATAAAGTAGTAAAAATTGAACCATTAGGAGTAGCACCCACCA
AGGCAAAGAGAAGAGTGGTGCAGAGAGAAAAAAGAGCAGTGGGAATAGGAGCTTTGTTCCTTGGGTTCTT
GGGAGCAGCAGGAAGCACTATGGGCGCAGCGTCAATGACGCTGACGGTACAGGCCAGACAATTATTGTCT
GGTATAGTGCAGCAGCAGAACAATTTGCTGAGGGCTATTGAGGCGCAACAGCATCTGTTGCAACTCACAG
TCTGGGGCATCAAGCAGCTCCAGGCAAGAATCCTGGCTGTGGAAAGATACCTAAAGGATCAACAGCTCCT
GGGGATTTGGGGTTGCTCTGGAAAACTCATTTGCACCACTGCTGTGCCTTGGAATGCTAGTTGGAGTAAT
AAATCTCTGGAACAGATTTGGAATCACACGACCTGGATGGAGTGGGACAGAGAAATTAACAATTACACAA
GCTTAATACACTCCTTAATTGAAGAATCGCAAAACCAGCAAGAAAAGAATGAACAAGAATTATTGGAATT
AGATAAATGGGCAAGTTTGTGGAATTGGTTTAACATAACAAATTGGCTGTGGTATATAAAATTATTCATA
ATGATAGTAGGAGGCTTGGTAGGTTTAAGAATAGTTTTTGCTGTACTTTCTATAGTGAATAGAGTTAGGC
AGGGATATTCACCATTATCGTTTCAGACCCACCTCCCAACCCCGAGGGGACCCGACAGGCCCGAAGGAAT
AGAAGAAGAAGGTGGAGAGAGAGACAGAGACAGATCCATTCGATTAGTGAACGGATCGGCACTGCGTGCG
CCAATTCTGCAGACAAATGGCAGTATTCATCCACAATTTTAAAAGAAAAGGGGGGATTGGGGGGTACAGT
GCAGGGGAAAGAATAGTAGACATAATAGCAACAGACATACAAACTAAAGAATTACAAAAACAAATTACAA
AAATTCAAAATTTTCGGGTTTATTACAGGGACAGCAGAGATCCAGTTTGGTTAATTAACTGCAGCCCCGA
TAAAATAAAAGATTTTATTTAGTCTCCAGAAAAAGGGGGGAATGAAAGACCCCACCTGTAGGTTTGGCAA
GCTAGCTGCAGTAACGCCATTTTGCAAGGCATGGAAAAATACCAAACCAAGAATAGAGAAGTTCAGATCA
AGGGCGGGTACATGAAAATAGCTAACGTTGGGCCAAACAGGATATCTGCGGTGAGCAGTTTCGGCCCCGG
CCCGGGGCCAAGAACAGATGGTCACCGCAGTTTCGGCCCCGGCCCGAGGCCAAGAACAGATGGTCCCCAG
ATATGGCCCAACCCTCAGCAGTTTCTTAAGACCCATCAGATGTTTCCAGGCTCCCCCAAGGACCTGAAAT
GACCCTGCGCCTTATTTGAATTAACCAATCAGCCTGCTTCTCGCTTCTGTTCGCGCGCTTCTGCTTCCCG
AGCTCTATAAAAGAGCTCACAACCCCTCACTCGGCGCGCCAGTCCTCCGACAGACTGAGTCGCCCGGGGG
TCTAGAACGCGTGCCGCCATGACCGAATACAAACCTACCGTGAGGCTGGCTACAAGAGATGATGTCCCAA
GGGCTGTGAGAACACTGGCCGCCGCTTTTGCCGATTACCCTGCCACACGCCACACTGTGGACCCAGATCG
GCATATCGAGAGAGTGACTGAGCTGCAGGAACTGTTCCTGACCCGAGTGGGCCTGGACATTGGGAAGGTC
TGGGTCGCAGACGATGGAGCAGCTGTGGCTGTCTGGACCACACCAGAGAGCGTGGAAGCCGGAGCTGTCT
TTGCAGAGATCGGCCCTAGAATGGCAGAACTGAGCGGCTCCAGGCTGGCAGCACAGCAGCAGATGGAGGG
ACTGCTGGCCCCACACAGGCCTAAGGAACCAGCATGGTTCCTGGCTACCGTGGGGGTCTCTCCTGACCAT
CAGGGCAAAGGACTGGGAAGTGCTGTGGTCCTGCCAGGAGTGGAGGCTGCAGAACGAGCTGGAGTCCCTG
CATTTCTGGAGACCTCTGCTCCACGAAACCTGCCCTTCTATGAACGGCTGGGCTTTACTGTGACCGCAGA
TGTGGAGGTCCCCGAAGGACCTAGGACCTGGTGCATGACACGCAAACCCGGCGCCTGAGCGATCGCCGCG
GCCGCAAGCCTTGTTAAGTGCTCGCTTCGGCAGCACATATACTATGTTTGAATGAGGCTTCAGTACTTTA
CAGAATCGTTGCCTGCACATCTTGGAAACACTTGCTGGGATTACGACTTCTTAACCCAACAGAAGGCTCG
AGAAGGTATATTGCTGTTGACAGTGAGCGAGGCCAAGGAGACAGGGAAATATAGTGAAGCCACAGATGTA
TATTTCCCTGTCTCCTTGGCCCTGCCTACTGCCTCGGACTTCAAGGGGCTAGAATTCGGCAGCTGTAGAT
CTTAGCCACTTTTTAAAAGAAAAGGGGGGACTGGAAGGGCTAACTGCATCCGGACTGTACTGGGTCTCTC
TGGTTAGACCAGATCTGAGCCTGGGAGCTCTCTGGCTAACTAGGGAACCCACTGCTTAAGCCTCAATAAA
GCTTGCCTTGAGTGCTTCAAGTAGTGTGTGCCCGTCTGTTGTGTGACTCTGGTAACTAGAGATCCCTCAG
ACCCTTTTAGTCAGTGTGGAAAATCTCTAGCAGGGCCCGTTTCATGTGAGCAAAAGGCCAGCAAAAGGCC
AGGAACCGTAAAAAGGCCGCGTTGCTGGCGTTTTTCCATAGGCTCCGCCCCCCTGACGAGCATCACAAAA
ATCGACGCTCAAGTCAGAGGTGGCGAAACCCGACAGGACTATAAAGATACCAGGCGTTTCCCCCTGGAAG
CTCCCTCGTGCGCTCTCCTGTTCCGACCCTGCCGCTTACCGGATACCTGTCCGCCTTTCTCCCTTCGGGA
AGCGTGGCGCTTTCTCATAGCTCACGCTGTAGGTATCTCAGTTCGGTGTAGGTCGTTCGCTCCAAGCTGG
GCTGTGTGCACGAACCCCCCGTTCAGCCCGACCGCTGCGCCTTATCCGGTAACTATCGTCTTGAGTCCAA
CCCGGTAAGACACGACTTATCGCCACTGGCAGCAGCCACTGGTAACAGGATTAGCAGAGCGAGGTATGTA
GGCGGTGCTACAGAGTTCTTGAAGTGGTGGCCTAACTACGGCTACACTAGAAGAACAGTATTTGGTATCT
GCGCTCTGCTGAAGCCAGTTACCTTCGGAAAAAGAGTTGGTAGCTCTTGATCCGGCAAACAAACCACCGC
TGGTAGCGGTGGTTTTTTTGTTTGCAAGCAGCAGATTACGCGCAGAAAAAAAGGATCTCAAGAAGATCCT
TTGATCTTTTCTACGGGGTCTGACGCTCAGTGGAACGAAAACTCACGTTAAGGGATTTTGGTCATGAGAT
TATCAAAAAGGATCTTCACCTAGATCCTTTTAAATTAAAAATGAAGTTTTAAATCAATCTAAAGTATATA
TGAGTAAACTTGGTCTGACAGTTACCAATGCTTAATCAGTGAGGCACCTATCTCAGCGATCTGTCTATTT
CGTTCATCCATAGTTGCCTGACTCCCCGTCGTGTAGATAACTACGATACGGGAGGGCTTACCATCTGGCC
CCAGTGCTGCAATGATACCGCGAGACCCACGCTCACCGGCTCCAGATTTATCAGCAATAAACCAGCCAGC
CGGAAGGGCCGAGCGCAGAAGTGGTCCTGCAACTTTATCCGCCTCCATCCAGTCTATTAATTGTTGCCGG
GAAGCTAGAGTAAGTAGTTCGCCAGTTAATAGTTTGCGCAACGTTGTTGCCATTGCTACAGGCATCGTGG
TGTCACGCTCGTCGTTTGGTATGGCTTCATTCAGCTCCGGTTCCCAACGATCAAGGCGAGTTACATGATC
CCCCATGTTGTGCAAAAAAGCGGTTAGCTCCTTCGGTCCTCCGATCGTTGTCAGAAGTAAGTTGGCCGCA
GTGTTATCACTCATGGTTATGGCAGCACTGCATAATTCTCTTACTGTCATGCCATCCGTAAGATGCTTTT
CTGTGACTGGTGAGTACTCAACCAAGTCATTCTGAGAATAGTGTATGCGGCGACCGAGTTGCTCTTGCCC
GGCGTCAATACGGGATAATACCGCGCCACATAGCAGAACTTTAAAAGTGCTCATCATTGGAAAACGTTCT
TCGGGGCGAAAACTCTCAAGGATCTTACCGCTGTTGAGATCCAGTTCGATGTAACCCACTCGTGCACCCA
ACTGATCTTCAGCATCTTTTACTTTCACCAGCGTTTCTGGGTGAGCAAAAACAGGAAGGCAAAATGCCGC
AAAAAAGGGAATAAGGGCGACACGGAAATGTTGAATACTCATACTCTTCCTTTTTCAATATTATTGAAGC
ATTTATCAGGGTTATTGTCTCATGAGCGGATACATATTTGAATGTATTTAGAAAAATAAACAAATAGGGG
TTCCGCGCACATTTCCCCGAAAAGTGCCACCTGACGTCGACGGATCGGGAGATCTCCCGATCCCCTATGG
TGCACTCTCAGTACAATCTGCTCTGATGCCGCATAGTTAAGCCAGTATCTGCTCCCTGCTTGTGTGTTGG
AGGTCGCTGAGTAGTGCGCGAGCAAAATTTAAGCTACAACAAGGCAAGGCTTGACCGACAATTGCATGAA
GAATCTGCTTAGGGTTAGGCGTTTTGCGCTGCTTCGCGATGTACGGGCCAGATATACGCGCTGTGGAATG
TGTGTCAGTTAGGGTGTGGAAAGTCCCCAGGCTCCCCAGCAGGCAGAAGTATGCAAAGCATGCATCTCAA
TTAGTCAGCAACCAGGTGTGGAAAGTCCCCAGGCTCCCCAGCAGGCAGAAGTATGCAAAGCATGCATCTC
AATTAGTCAGCAACCATAGTCCCGCCCCTAACTCCGCCCATCCCGCCCCTAACTCCGCCCAGTTCCGCCC
ATTCTCCGCCCCATGGCTGACTAATTTTTTTTATTTATGCAGAGGCCGAGGCCGCCTCTGCCTCTGAGCT
ATTCCAGAAGTAGTGAGGAGGCTTTTTTGGAGGCCTAGGCTTTTGCAAAAAGCTCGCGTT
Features (pLannotate 1.2.2; 18 found; start..end, strand, type, name):
      1..380     +  enhancer       CMV enhancer: human cytomegalovirus immediate early enhancer
    381..580     +  promoter       CMV promoter: human cytomegalovirus (CMV) immediate early promoter
    598..778     +  LTR            5' LTR (truncated): truncated 5' long terminal repeat (LTR) from HIV-1
    825..950     +  misc_feature   HIV-1 Ψ: packaging signal of human immunodeficiency virus type 1
    934..1272    +  CDS            HIV-1 gag (fragment): gag protein from human immunodeficiency virus 1; gag
   1447..1680    +  misc_feature   RRE: The Rev response element (RRE) of HIV-1 allows for Rev-dependent mRNA export from the nucleus to the cytoplasm.
   2057..2157    +  CDS            Rev (fragment): human immunodeficiency virus 1 (HIV-1) Rev protein; rev; enhances nuclear export of unspliced and incompletely spliced viral mRNAs
   2207..2324    +  misc_feature   cPPT/CTS: central polypurine tract and central termination sequence of HIV-1
   2461..2868    +  promoter       SFFV promoter: spleen focus-forming virus long terminal repeat (LTR) promoter
   2889..3485    +  CDS            pac: PUAC_STRAD - Protein predicted: Swiss-Prot protein existence level 4. Detoxification of puromycin. From Streptomyces alboniger.
   3736..3761    +  ncRNA          3' miR-30a (fragment): sequence downstream of the 71-nt precursor of the human miR-30a microRNA (Zeng et al., 2002) miRNA
   3791..3810    +  misc_feature   cPPT/CTS (fragment): central polypurine tract and central termination sequence of HIV-1
   3842..4022    +  LTR            5' LTR (truncated): truncated 5' long terminal repeat (LTR) from HIV-1
   4093..4681    -  rep_origin     ori: high-copy-number ColE1/pMB1/pBR322/pUC origin of replication
   4852..5712    -  CDS            AmpR: β-lactamase; bla; confers resistance to ampicillin, carbenicillin, and related antibiotics
   5713..5817    -  promoter       AmpR promoter: bla
   5876..5928    -  misc_feature   bom (fragment): basis of mobility region from pBR322
   6090..6419    +  promoter       SV40 promoter: SV40 enhancer and early promoter
