[The description below was written by a language model from this plasmid's Addgene catalogue record and pLannotate feature annotations shown in this document.]
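Description:
pALPS puro miR30-IRF5 is a lentiviral knockdown vector built on the pALPS backbone, carrying a microRNA-30-based shRNA. The catalogue lists the insert as "shRNA targeting miR30", but the plasmid name and the miR-30a flanking sequence in the feature table indicate that miR30 is the scaffold in which the hairpin is embedded, and that IRF5 is the intended target. The record does not state the species of the target. The plasmid is propagated in bacteria through a high-copy ColE1/pUC-type origin with ampicillin selection from the β-lactamase gene, and it is grown in a recombination-deficient strain, as is common for constructs with repeated LTRs.

The 6.4 kb sequence has a third-generation-style layout. A CMV enhancer and promoter replace the U3 region upstream of a truncated HIV-1 5' LTR, driving genomic RNA production in packaging cells. This is followed by the Ψ packaging signal with an adjoining gag fragment, the RRE for Rev-dependent nuclear export, and the cPPT/CTS. A second truncated LTR closes the transfer cassette.

Internally, an SFFV LTR promoter drives the puromycin N-acetyltransferase gene (pac). The miR-30a-derived sequence lies downstream of this coding region. This arrangement suggests that a single Pol II transcript both confers puromycin resistance and yields the processed hairpin, linking drug selection to knockdown. Only a fragment of the 3' miR-30a flank was annotated, so the hairpin itself is not marked in the table. An SV40 promoter is also annotated in the backbone outside the LTRs.

The associated publication concerns innate immune activation by HIV-1 proviral RNA, which is consistent with using this vector for stable depletion of IRF5 in transduced cells.
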