Addgene plasmid #117157: pALPS puro miR30-IRF5
Purpose: Target site TATTTCCCTGTCTCCTTGGCC
Depositing lab: Jeremy Luban. Depositing organization: University of Massachusetts, Worcester. Publication: Intron-containing RNA from the HIV-1 provirus activates type I interferon and inflammatory cytokines. McCauley SM, Kim K, Nowosielska A, Dauphin A, Yurkovetskiy L, Diehl WE, Luban J. Nat Commun. 2018 Dec 13;9(1):5305. doi: 10.1038/s41467-018-07753-2. PubMed 30546110.
Backbone
  Vector backbone: pALPS
  Vector type: Lentiviral
  Selectable markers: Puromycin
Growth in bacteria
  Bacterial resistance: Ampicillin, 100 μg/mL
  Growth temperature: 30°C
  Growth strain: NEB Stable
  Copy number: High Copy
Gene/Insert
  Gene/Insert name: shRNA targeting miR30
  gRNA/shRNA sequence: TATTTCCCTGTCTCCTTGGCC
  Cloning method: Restriction Enzyme; 5′ cloning site Unknown (unknown if destroyed); 3′ cloning site Unknown (unknown if destroyed)
Terms and licenses: Academic/Nonprofit Terms; Industry Terms: Not Available to Industry
How to cite: pALPS puro miR30-IRF5 was a gift from Jeremy Luban (Addgene plasmid # 117157 ; http://n2t.net/addgene:117157 ; RRID:Addgene_117157)
